>Addgene plasmid #247352 | pX330-RPA194 | addgene full sequence | sequence record 492909 | Addgene NGS Result
GCATCTGTGCGGTATTTCACACCGCATA
[95 nt withheld, positions 29-123]
T
[46 nt withheld, positions 125-170]
C
[141 nt withheld, positions 172-312]
CCTTTGACGTTGGAGTCCACGTTCTTT
[37 nt withheld, positions 340-376]
ACTCTATCTCGGGCTATTCTTTTGATTTATAAGGGATTTTGCCGATTTCGGTCTATTGGTTAAAAAATGA
GCTGATTTAACAAAAATTTAACGCGAATTTTAACAAAATATTAACGTTTACAATTTTATGGTGCACTCTC
AGTACAATCTGCTCTGATGCCGCATAGTTAAGCCAGCCCCGACACCCGCCAACACCCGCTGACGCGCCCT
GACGGGCTTGTCTGCTCCCGGCATCCGCTTACAGACAAGCTGTGACCGTCTCCGGGAGCTGCATGTGTCA
GAGGTTTTCACCGTCATCACCGAAACGCGCGAGACGAAAGGGCCTCGTGATACGCCTATTTTTATAGGTT
AATGTCATGATAATAATGGTTTCTTAGACGTCAGGTGGCACTTTTCGGGGAAATGTGCGCGGAACCCCTA
TTTGTTTATTTTTCTAAATACATTCAAATATGTATCCGCTCATGAGACAATAACCCTGATAAATGCTTCA
ATAATATTGAAAAAGGAAGAGTATGAGTATTCAACATTTCCGTGTCGCCCTTATTCCCTTTTTTGCGGCA
TTTTGCCTTCCTGTTTTTGCTCACCCAGAAACGCTGGTGAAAGTAAAAGATGCTGAAGATCAGTTGGGTG
CACGAGTGGGTTACATCGAACTGGATCTCAACAGCGGTAAGATCCTTGAGAGTTTTCGCCCCGAAGAACG
TTTTCCAATGATGAGCACTTTTAAAGTTCTGCTATGTGGCGCGGTATTATCCCGTATTGACGCCGGGCAA
GAGCAACTCGGTCGCCGCATACACTATTCTCAGAATGACTTGGTTGAGTACTCACCAGTCACAGAAAAGC
ATCTTACGGATGGCATGACAGTAAGAGAATTATGCAGTGCTGCCATAACCATGAGTGATAACACTGCGGC
CAACTTACTTCTGACAACGATCGGAGGACCGAAGGAGCTAACCGCTTTTTTGCACAACATGGGGGATCAT
GTAACTCGCCTTGATCGTTGGGAACCGGAGCTGAATGAAGCCATACCAAACGACGAGCGTGACACCACGA
TGCCTGTAGCAATGGCAACAACGTTGCGCAAACTATTAACTGGCGAACTACTTACTCTAGCTTCCCGGCA
ACAATTAATAGACTGGATGGAGGCGGATAAAGTTGCAGGACCACTTCTGCGCTCGGCCCTTCCGGCTGGC
TGGTTTATTGCTGATAAATCTGGAGCCGGTGAGCGTGGAAGCCGCGGTATCATTGCAGCACTGGGGCCAG
ATGGTAAGCCCTCCCGTATCGTAGTTATCTACACGACGGGGAGTCAGGCAACTATGGATGAACGAAATAG
ACAGATCGCTGAGATAGGTGCCTCACTGATTAAGCATTGGTAACTGTCAGACCAAGTTTACTCATATATA
CTTTAGATTGATTTAAAACTTCATTTTTAATTTAAAAGGATCTAGGTGAAGATCCTTTTTGATAATCTCA
TGACCAAAATCCCTTAACGTGAGTTTTCGTTCCACTGAGCGTCAGACCCCGTAGAAAAGATCAAAGGATC
TTCTTGAGATCCTTTTTTTCTGCGCGTAATCTGCTGCTTGCAAACAAAAAAACCACCGCTACCAGCGGTG
GTTTGTTTGCCGGATCAAGAGCTACCAACTCTTTTTCCGAAGGTAACTGGCTTCAGCAGAGCGCAGATAC
CAAATACTGTTCTTCTAGTGTAGCCGTAGTTAGGCCACCACTTCAAGAACTCTGTAGCACCGCCTACATA
CCTCGCTCTGCTAATCCTGTTACCAGTGGCTGCTGCCAGTGGCGATAAGTCGTGTCTTACCGGGTTGGAC
TCAAGACGATAGTTACCGGATAAGGCGCAGCGGTCGGGCTGAACGGGGGGTTCGTGCACACAGCCCAGCT
TGGAGCGAACGACCTACACCGAACTGAGATACCTACAGCGTGAGCTATGAGAAAGCGCCACGCTTCCCGA
AGGGAGAAAGGCGGACAGGTATCCGGTAAGCGGCAGGGTCGGAACAGGAGAGCGCACGAGGGAGCTTCCA
GGGGGAAACGCCTGGTATCTTTATAGTCCTGTCGGGTTTCGCCACCTCTGACTTGAGCGTCGATTTTTGT
GATGCTCGTCAGGGGGGCGGAGCCTATGGAAAAACGCCAGCAACGCGGCCTTTTTACGGTTCCTGGCCTT
TTGCTGGCCTTTTGCTCACATGTGAGGGCCTATTTCCCATGATTCCTTCATATTTGCATATACGATACAA
GGCTGTTAGAGAGATAATTGGAATTAATTTGACTGTAAACACAAAGATATTAGTACAAAATACGTGACGT
AGAAAGTAATAATTTCTTGGGTAGTTTGCAGTTTTAAAATTATGTTTTAAAATGGACTATCATATGCTTA
CCGTAACTTGAAAGTATTTCGATTTCTTGGCTTTATATATCTTGTGGAAAGGACGAAACACCGTGGGGTG
TCGGAATTCAAAAGTTTTAGAGCTAGAAATAGCAAGTTAAAATAAGGCTAGTCCGTTATCAACTTGAAAA
AGTGGCACCGAGTCGGTGCTTTTTTGTTTTAGAGCTAGAAATAGCAAGTTAAAATAAGGCTAGTCCGTTT
TTAGCGCGTGCGCCAATTCTGCAGACAAATGGCTCTAGAGGTACCCGTTACATAACTTACGGTAAATGGC
CCGCCTGGCTGACCGCCCAACGACCCCCGCCCATTGACGTCAATAGTAACGCCAATAGGGACTTTCCATT
GACGTCAATGGGTGGAGTATTTACGGTAAACTGCCCACTTGGCAGTACATCAAGTGTATCATATGCCAAG
TACGCCCCCTATTGACGTCAATGACGGTAAATGGCCCGCCTGGCATTGTGCCCAGTACATGACCTTATGG
GACTTTCCTACTTGGCAGTACATCTACGTATTAGTCATCGCTATTACCATGGTCGAGGTGAGCCCCACGT
TCTGCTTCACTCTCCCCATCTCCCCCCCCTCCCCACCCCCAATTTTGTATTTATTTATTTTTTAATTATT
TTGTGCAGCGATGGGGGCGGGGGGGGGGGGGGSGCGCGCCAGGCGGGGCGGGGCGGGGCGAGGGGCGGGG
CGGGGCGAGGCGGAGAGGTGCGGCGGCAGCCAATCAGAGCGGCGCGCTCCGAAAGTTTCCTTTTATGGCG
AGGCGGCGGCGGCGGCGGCCCTATAAAAAGCGAAGCGCGCGGCGGGCGGGAGTCGCTGCGCGCTGCCTTC
GCCCCGTGCCCCGCTCCGCCGCCGCCTCGCGCCGCCCGCCCCGGCTCTGACTGACCGCGTTACTCCCACA
GGTGAGCGGGCGGGACGGCCCTTCTCCTCCGGGCTGTAATTAGCTGAGCAAGAGGTAAGGGTTTAAGGGA
TGGTTGGTTGGTGGGGTATTAATGTTTAATTACCTGGAGCACCTGCCTGAAATCACTTTTTTTCAGGTTG
GACCGGTGCCACCATGGACTATAAGGACCACGACGGAGACTACAAGGATCATGATATTGATTACAAAGAC
GATGACGATAAGATGGCCCCAAAGAAGAAGCGGAAGGTCGGTATCCACGGAGTCCCAGCAGCCGACAAGA
AGTACAGCATCGGCCTGGACATCGGCACCAACTCTGTGGGCTGGGCCGTGATCACCGACGAGTACAAGGT
GCCCAGCAAGAAATTCAAGGTGCTGGGCAACACCGACCGGCACAGCATCAAGAAGAACCTGATCGGAGCC
CTGCTGTTCGACAGCGGCGAAACAGCCGAGGCCACCCGGCTGAAGAGAACCGCCAGAAGAAGATACACCA
GACGGAAGAACCGGATCTGCTATCTGCAAGAGATCTTCAGCAACGAGATGGCCAAGGTGGACGACAGCTT
CTTCCACAGACTGGAAGAGTCCTTCCTGGTGGAAGAGGATAAGAAGCACGAGCGGCACCCCATCTTCGGC
AACATCGTGGACGAGGTGGCCTACCACGAGAAGTACCCCACCATCTACCACCTGAGAAAGAAACTGGTGG
ACAGCACCGACAAGGCCGACCTGCGGCTGATCTATCTGGCCCTGGCCCACATGATCAAGTTCCGGGGCCA
CTTCCTGATCGAGGGCGACCTGAACCCCGACAACAGCGACGTGGACAAGCTGTTCATCCAGCTGGTGCAG
ACCTACAACCAGCTGTTCGAGGAAAACCCCATCAACGCCAGCGGCGTGGACGCCAAGGCCATCCTGTCTG
CCAGACTGAGCAAGAGCAGACGGCTGGAAAATCTGATCGCCCAGCTGCCCGGCGAGAAGAAGAATGGCCT
GTTCGGAAACCTGATTGCCCTGAGCCTGGGCCTGACCCCCAACTTCAAGAGCAACTTCGACCTGGCCGAG
GATGCCAAACTGCAGCTGAGCAAGGACACCTACGACGACGACCTGGACAACCTGCTGGCCCAGATCGGCG
ACCAGTACGCCGACCTGTTTCTGGCCGCCAAGAACCTGTCCGACGCCATCCTGCTGAGCGACATCCTGAG
AGTGAACACCGAGATCACCAAGGCCCCCCTGAGCGCCTCTATGATCAAGAGATACGACGAGCACCACCAG
GACCTGACCCTGCTGAAAGCTCTCGTGCGGCAGCAGCTGCCTGAGAAGTACAAAGAGATTTTCTTCGACC
AGAGCAAGAACGGCTACGCCGGCTACATTGACGGCGGAGCCAGCCAGGAAGAGTTCTACAAGTTCATCAA
GCCCATCCTGGAAAAGATGGACGGCACCGAGGAACTGCTCGTGAAGCTGAACAGAGAGGACCTGCTGCGG
AAGCAGCGGACCTTCGACAACGGCAGCATCCCCCACCAGATCCACCTGGGAGAGCTGCACGCCATTCTGC
GGCGGCAGGAAGATTTTTACCCATTCCTGAAGGACAACCGGGAAAAGATCGAGAAGATCCTGACCTTCCG
CATCCCCTACTACGTGGGCCCTCTGGCCAGGGGAAACAGCAGATTCGCCTGGATGACCAGAAAGAGCGAG
GAAACCATCACCCCCTGGAACTTCGAGGAAGTGGTGGACAAGGGCGCTTCCGCCCAGAGCTTCATCGAGC
GGATGACCAACTTCGATAAGAACCTGCCCAACGAGAAGGTGCTGCCCAAGCACAGCCTGCTGTACGAGTA
CTTCACCGTGTATAACGAGCTGACCAAAGTGAAATACGTGACCGAGGGAATGAGAAAGCCCGCCTTCCTG
AGCGGCGAGCAGAAAAAGGCCATCGTGGACCTGCTGTTCAAGACCAACCGGAAAGTGACCGTGAAGCAGC
TGAAAGAGGACTACTTCAAGAAAATCGAGTGCTTCGACTCCGTGGAAATCTCCGGCGTGGAAGATCGGTT
CAACGCCTCCCTGGGCACATACCACGATCTGCTGAAAATTATCAAGGACAAGGACTTCCTGGACAATGAG
GAAAACGAGGACATTCTGGAAGATATCGTGCTGACCCTGACACTGTTTGAGGACAGAGAGATGATCGAGG
AACGGCTGAAAACCTATGCCCACCTGTTCGACGACAAAGTGATGAAGCAGCTGAAGCGGCGGAGATACAC
CGGCTGGGGCAGGCTGAGCCGGAAGCTGATCAACGGCATCCGGGACAAGCAGTCCGGCAAGACAATCCTG
GATTTCCTGAAGTCCGACGGCTTCGCCAACAGAAACTTCATGCAGCTGATCCACGACGACAGCCTGACCT
TTAAAGAGGACATCCAGAAAGCCCAGGTGTCCGGCCAGGGCGATAGCCTGCACGAGCACATTGCCAATCT
GGCCGGCAGCCCCGCCATTAAGAAGGGCATCCTGCAGACAGTGAAGGTGGTGGACGAGCTCGTGAAAGTG
ATGGGCCGGCACAAGCCCGAGAACATCGTGATCGAAATGGCCAGAGAGAACCAGACCACCCAGAAGGGAC
AGAAGAACAGCCGCGAGAGAATGAAGCGGATCGAAGAGGGCATCAAAGAGCTGGGCAGCCAGATCCTGAA
AGAACACCCCGTGGAAAACACCCAGCTGCAGAACGAGAAGCTGTACCTGTACTACCTGCAGAATGGGCGG
GATATGTACGTGGACCAGGAACTGGACATCAACCGGCTGTCCGACTACGATGTGGACCATATCGTGCCTC
AGAGCTTTCTGAAGGACGACTCCATCGACAACAAGGTGCTGACCAGAAGCGACAAGAACCGGGGCAAGAG
CGACAACGTGCCCTCCGAAGAGGTCGTGAAGAAGATGAAGAACTACTGGCGGCAGCTGCTGAACGCCAAG
CTGATTACCCAGAGAAAGTTCGACAATCTGACCAAGGCCGAGAGAGGCGGCCTGAGCGAACTGGATAAGG
CCGGCTTCATCAAGAGACAGCTGGTGGAAACCCGGCAGATCACAAAGCACGTGGCACAGATCCTGGACTC
CCGGATGAACACTAAGTACGACGAGAATGACAAGCTGATCCGGGAAGTGAAAGTGATCACCCTGAAGTCC
AAGCTGGTGTCCGATTTCCGGAAGGATTTCCAGTTTTACAAAGTGCGCGAGATCAACAACTACCACCACG
CCCACGACGCCTACCTGAACGCCGTCGTGGGAACCGCCCTGATCAAAAAGTACCCTAAGCTGGAAAGCGA
GTTCGTGTACGGCGACTACAAGGTGTACGACGTGCGGAAGATGATCGCCAAGAGCGAGCAGGAAATCGGC
AAGGCTACCGCCAAGTACTTCTTCTACAGCAACATCATGAACTTTTTCAAGACCGAGATTACCCTGGCCA
ACGGCGAGATCCGGAAGCGGCCTCTGATCGAGACAAACGGCGAAACCGGGGAGATCGTGTGGGATAAGGG
CCGGGATTTTGCCACCGTGCGGAAAGTGCTGAGCATGCCCCAAGTGAATATCGTGAAAAAGACCGAGGTG
CAGACAGGCGGCTTCAGCAAAGAGTCTATCCTGCCCAAGAGGAACAGCGATAAGCTGATCGCCAGAAAGA
AGGACTGGGACCCTAAGAAGTACGGCGGCTTCGACAGCCCCACCGTGGCCTATTCTGTGCTGGTGGTGGC
CAAAGTGGAAAAGGGCAAGTCCAAGAAACTGAAGAGTGTGAAAGAGCTGCTGGGGATCACCATCATGGAA
AGAAGCAGCTTCGAGAAGAATCCCATCGACTTTCTGGAAGCCAAGGGCTACAAAGAAGTGAAAAAGGACC
TGATCATCAAGCTGCCTAAGTACTCCCTGTTCGAGCTGGAAAACGGCCGGAAGAGAATGCTGGCCTCTGC
CGGCGAACTGCAGAAGGGAAACGAACTGGCCCTGCCCTCCAAATATGTGAACTTCCTGTACCTGGCCAGC
CACTATGAGAAGCTGAAGGGCTCCCCCGAGGATAATGAGCAGAAACAGCTGTTTGTGGAACAGCACAAGC
ACTACCTGGACGAGATCATCGAGCAGATCAGCGAGTTCTCCAAGAGAGTGATCCTGGCCGACGCTAATCT
GGACAAAGTGCTGTCCGCCTACAACAAGCACCGGGATAAGCCCATCAGAGAGCAGGCCGAGAATATCATC
CACCTGTTTACCCTGACCAATCTGGGAGCCCCTGCCGCCTTCAAGTACTTTGACACCACCATCGACCGGA
AGAGGTACACCAGCACCAAAGAGGTGCTGGACGCCACCCTGATCCACCAGAGCATCACCGGCCTGTACGA
GACACGGATCGACCTGTCTCAGCTGGGAGGCGACAAAAGGCCGGCGGCCACGAAAAAGGCCGGCCAGGCA
AAAAAGAAAAAGTAAGAATTCCTAGAGCTCGCTGATCAGCCTCGACTGTGCCTTCTAGTTGCCAGCCATC
TGTTGTTTGCCCCTCCCCCGTGCCTTCCTTGACCCTGGAAGGTGCCACTCCCACTGTCCTTTCCTAATAA
AATGAGGAAATTGCATCGCATTGTCTGAGTAGGTGTCATTCTATTCTGGGGGGTGGGGTGGGGCAGGACA
GCAAGGGGGAGGATTGGGAAGAGAATAGCAGGCATGCTGGGGAGCGGCCGCAGGAACCCCTAGTGATGGA
GTTGGCCACTCCCTCTCTGCGCGCTCGCTCGCTCACTGAGGCCGGGCGACCAAAGGTCGCCCGACGCCCG
GGCTTTGCCCGGGCGGCCTCAGTGAGCGAGCGAGCGCGCAGCTGCCTGCAGGGGCGCCTGATGCGGTATT
TTCTCCTTAC
Features (pLannotate 1.2.2; 18 found; start..end, strand, type, name):
     47..502     +  rep_origin     f1 ori (sequence partly withheld): f1 bacteriophage origin of replication; arrow indicates direction of (+) strand synthesis
    503..552     -  misc_feature   bom (fragment): basis of mobility region from pBR322
    654..689     -  CDS            rop (fragment): Rop protein, which maintains plasmids at low copy number; rop
    784..888     +  promoter       AmpR promoter: bla
    889..1749    +  CDS            AmpR: β-lactamase; bla; confers resistance to ampicillin, carbenicillin, and related antibiotics
   1920..2508    +  rep_origin     ori: high-copy-number ColE1/pMB1/pBR322/pUC origin of replication
   2570..2810    +  promoter       U6 promoter: RNA polymerase III promoter for human U6 snRNA
   2840..2915    +  misc_RNA       gRNA scaffold: guide RNA scaffold for the Streptococcus pyogenes CRISPR/Cas9 system
   2922..2965    +  misc_RNA       gRNA scaffold (fragment): guide RNA scaffold for the Streptococcus pyogenes CRISPR/Cas9 system
   3012..3297    +  enhancer       CMV enhancer: human cytomegalovirus immediate early enhancer; contains an 18-bp deletion relative to the standard CMV enhancer
   3299..3574    +  promoter       chicken β-actin promoter: No description available
   3575..3802    +  intron         hybrid intron: hybrid between chicken β-actin (CBA) and minute virus of mice (MMV) introns (Gray et al., 2011)
   3940..5541    +  CDS            Cas9(N): N-terminal portion of Streptococcus pyogenes Cas9 (Zetsche et al., 2015)
   5542..8040    +  CDS            Cas9(C): C-terminal portion of Streptococcus pyogenes Cas9 (Zetsche et al., 2015)
   8041..8088    +  CDS            nucleoplasmin NLS: bipartite nuclear localization signal from nucleoplasmin
   8122..8233    +  polyA_signal   bGH poly(A) signal: bovine growth hormone polyadenylation signal
   8338..8478    +  repeat_region  AAV2 ITR: inverted terminal repeat of adeno-associated virus serotype 2 inverted
   8483..28      -  misc_feature   bom (fragment) (across the origin): basis of mobility region from pBR322
