[The description below was written by a language model from this plasmid's Addgene catalogue record and pLannotate feature annotations shown in this document.]
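Description:
pX330-RPA194 is a CRISPR plasmid built on the pX330 backbone that co-expresses Streptococcus pyogenes Cas9 and a single guide RNA directed against the human POLR1A gene, which encodes RPA194, the largest subunit of RNA polymerase I. It is propagated in bacteria as a high-copy plasmid through a ColE1/pUC-type origin and selected with ampicillin via the β-lactamase gene and its own promoter. An f1 phage origin is also annotated, together with short remnants of the pBR322 bom and rop regions that are backbone fragments rather than functional elements. No mammalian selection marker or reporter appears in the feature table.

The payload consists of two expression units in the same orientation. A human U6 RNA polymerase III promoter drives the sgRNA: the 20-nucleotide RPA194 spacer, inserted by Golden Gate cloning, lies between the promoter and the S. pyogenes guide RNA scaffold, and a partial second scaffold fragment follows it. Downstream, a hybrid promoter made of the CMV enhancer, chicken β-actin promoter and a chimeric CBA/MVM intron drives Cas9. The annotation software splits the Cas9 coding sequence into N- and C-terminal portions, but these are contiguous and form one full-length open reading frame, ending in a nucleoplasmin bipartite nuclear localization signal and terminated by the bovine growth hormone polyadenylation signal. A single AAV2 ITR is annotated after the polyA; with only one repeat listed, the table does not support use as an AAV packaging vector.

According to the record, the plasmid is used in human cells to cut the RPA194 locus for knock-in. The homology donor required for such tagging is not part of this construct.
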