Addgene plasmid #247352: pX330-RPA194
Purpose: Expresses SpCas9 and a sgRNA targeting the human RPA194 loci for knock-in.
Depositing lab: Kazuhiro Maeshima. Depositing organization: National Institute of Genetics. Publication: Transcriptional suppression of ribosomal DNA with phase separation. Ide S, Imai R, Ochi H, Maeshima K. Sci Adv. 2020 Oct 14;6(42). pii: 6/42/eabb5953. doi: 10.1126/sciadv.abb5953. Print 2020 Oct. PubMed 33055158.
Backbone
  Vector backbone: pX330
  Backbone manufacturer: Feng Zhang lab (Addgene plasmid # 42230)
  Vector type: CRISPR
Growth in bacteria
  Bacterial resistance: Ampicillin, 100 μg/mL
  Growth temperature: 37°C
  Growth strain: NEB Stable
  Copy number: High Copy
Gene/Insert
  Gene/Insert name: RPA194 (alt name: sgRNA targeting human RPA194)
  gRNA/shRNA sequence: 5′-TGGGGTGTCGGAATTCAAAA-3′
  Species: H. sapiens (human)
  Entrez Gene: POLR1A (a.k.a. A190, AFDCIN, HLD27, RPA1, RPA190, RPA194, RPO1-4, RPO14)
  Promoter: U6
  Cloning method: Golden Gate
  Sequencing primers: 5′ TRC-F
Terms and licenses: Academic/Nonprofit Terms; Industry Terms: Not Available to Industry
How to cite: pX330-RPA194 was a gift from Kazuhiro Maeshima (Addgene plasmid # 247352 ; http://n2t.net/addgene:247352 ; RRID:Addgene_247352)
